>Addgene plasmid #30099 | HL 4180 (=HL 2752 + pHL 1358) | addgene partial sequence | sequence record 35337 | 30099 with GFP-R
CCTTTACGCATGCTCGCGGTACCTTTAATCAGGTTGTTCAGGTTAGTGACATAAGTCTGATGGTGCTTGC
CGTAGTGATACTCGATGGTTTCCGCAGAAATGTGCGGTGCCAGAGCATCTTTAGCATATGGTAGTGCAGG
TAATTCGAATGACATTGCTACTCTCCTTTATTATTAATTTGCATACGTACAATAGCCTTATTGTGCGTAT
GGTCGACAGTCTCTCTATCACTGATAGGGATGTCAATCTCTATCACTGATAGGGACTCGAGGTGAAGACG
AAAGGGCCTCGTGATACGCCTATTTTTATAGGTTAATGTCATGATAATAATGGTTTCTTAGACGTCAGGT
GGCACTTTTCGGGGAAATGTGCGCGGAACCCCTATTTGTTTATTTTTCTAAATACATTCAAATATGTATC
CGCTCATGAGACAATAACCCTGATAAATGCTTCAATAATATTGAAAAAGGAAGAGTATGAGTATTCAACA
TTTCCGTGTCGCCCTTATTCCCTTTTTTGCGGCATTTTGCCTTCCTGTTTTTGCTCACCCAGAAACGCTG
GTGAAAGTAAAAGATGCTGAAGATCAGTTGGGTGCACGAGTGGGTTACATCGAACTGGATCTCAACAGCG
GTAAGATCCTTGAGAGTTTTCGCCCCGAAGAACGTTTTCCAATGATGAGCACTTTTAAAGTTCTGCTATG
TGGCGCGGTATTATCCCGTATTGACGCCGGGCAAGAGCAACTCGGTCGCCGCATACACTATTCTCAGAAT
GACTTGNTTGAGTACTCACCAGTCACAGAAAAGCATCTT
