>Addgene plasmid #30099 | HL 4180 (=HL 2752 + pHL 1358) | depositor partial sequence | sequence record 36874 | vector backbone, ColE (from pZ system) + AmpR
CCCGGGGGATCCCATGGTACGCGTGCTAGAGGCATCAAATAAAACGAAAGGCTCAGTCGAAAGACTGGGC
CTTTCGTTTTATCTGTTGTTTGTCGGTGAACGCTCTCCTGAGTAGGACAAATCCGCCGCCCTAGACCTAG
GCGTTCGGCTGCGGCGAGCGGTATCAGCTCACTCAAAGGCGGTAATACGGTTATCCACAGAATCAGGGGA
TAACGCAGGAAAGAACATGTGAGCAAAAGGCCAGCAAAAGGCCAGGAACCGTAAAAAGGCCGCGTTGCTG
GCGTTTTTCCATAGGCTCCGCCCCCCTGACGAGCATCACAAAAATCGACGCTCAAGTCAGAGGTGGCGAA
ACCCGACAGGACTATAAAGATACCAGGCGTTTCCCCCTGGAAGCTCCCTCGTGCGCTCTCCTGTTCCGAC
CCTGCCGCTTACCGGATACCTGTCCGCCTTTCTCCCTTCGGGAAGCGTGGCGCTTTCTCAATGCTCACGC
TGTAGGTATCTCAGTTCGGTGTAGGTCGTTCGCTCCAAGCTGGGCTGTGTGCACGAACCCCCCGTTCAGC
CCGACCGCTGCGCCTTATCCGGTAACTATCGTCTTGAGTCCAACCCGGTAAGACACGACTTATCGCCACT
GGCAGCAGCCACTGGTAACAGGATTAGCAGAGCGAGGTATGTAGGCGGTGCTACAGAGTTCTTGAAGTGG
TGGCCTAACTACGGCTACACTAGAAGGACAGTATTTGGTATCTGCGCTCTGCTGAAGCCAGTTACCTTCG
GAAAAAGAGTTGGTAGCTCTTGATCCGGCAAACAAACCACCGCTGGTAGCGGTGGTTTTTTTGTTTGCAA
GCAGCAGATTACGCGCAGAAAAAAAGGATCTCAAGAAGATCCTTTGATCTTTTCTACGGGGTCTGACGCT
CAGTGGAACGAAAACTCACGTTAAGGGATTTTGGTCATGACTAGTGCTTGGATTCTCACCAATAAAAAAC
GCCCGGCGGCAACCGAGCGTTCTGAACAAATCCAGATGGAGTTCTGAGGTCATTACTGGATCTATCAACA
GGAGTCCAAGCGAGCTCGTAAACTTGGTCTGACAGTTACCAATGCTTAATCAGTGAGGCACCTATCTCAG
CGATCTGTCTATTTCGTTCATCCATAGTTGCCTGACTCCCCGTCGTGTAGATAACTACGATACGGGAGGG
CTTACCATCTGGCCCCAGTGCTGCAATGATACCGCGAGACCCACGCTCACCGGCTCCAGATTTATCAGCA
ATAAACCAGCCAGCCGGAAGGGCCGAGCGCAGAAGTGGTCCTGCAACTTTATCCGCCTCCATCCAGTCTA
TTAATTGTTGCCGGGAAGCTAGAGTAAGTAGTTCGCCAGTTAATAGTTTGCGCAACGTTGTTGCCATTGC
TACAGGCATCGTGGTGTCACGCTCGTCGTTTGGTATGGCTTCATTCAGCTCCGGTTCCCAACGATCAAGG
CGAGTTACATGATCCCCCATGTTGTGCAAAAAAGCGGTTAGCTCCTTCGGTCCTCCGATCGTTGTCAGAA
GTAAGTTGGCCGCAGTGTTATCACTCATGGTTATGGCAGCACTGCATAATTCTCTTACTGTCATGCCATC
CGTAAGATGCTTTTCTGTGACTGGTGAGTACTCAACCAAGTCATTCTGAGAATAGTGTATGCGGCGACCG
AGTTGCTCTTGCCCGGCGTCAATACGGGATAATACCGCGCCACATAGCAGAACTTTAAAAGTGCTCATCA
TTGGAAAACGTTCTTCGGGGCGAAAACTCTCAAGGATCTTACCGCTGTTGAGATCCAGTTCGATGTAACC
CACTCGTGCACCCAACTGATCTTCAGCATCTTTTACTTTCACCAGCGTTTCTGGGTGAGCAAAAACAGGA
AGGCAAAATGCCGCAAAAAAGGGAATAAGGGCGACACGGAAATGTTGAATACTCATACTCTTCCTTTTTC
AATATTATTGAAGCATTTATCAGGGTTATTGTCTCATGAGCGGATACATATTTGAATGTATTTAGAAAAA
TAAACAAATAGGGGTTCCGCGCACATTTCCCCGAAAAGTGCCACCTGACGTC
