>Addgene plasmid #30099 | HL 4180 (=HL 2752 + pHL 1358) | depositor partial sequence | sequence record 36875 | hfq
TAAGGAGGAAAAAAAATGGCTAAGGGGCAATCTTTACAAGATCCGTTCCTGAACGCACTGCGTCGGGAAC
GTGTTCCAGTTTCTATTTATTTGGTGAATGGTATTAAGCTGCAAGGGCAAATCGAGTCTTTTGATCAGTT
CGTGATCCTGTTGAAAAACACGGTCAGCCAGATGGTTTACAAGCACGCGATTTCTACTGTTGTCCCGTCT
CGCCCGGTTTCTCATCACAGTAACAACGCCGGTGGCGGTACCAGCAGTAACTACCATCATGGTAGCAGCG
CGCAGAATACTTCCGCGCAACAGGACAGCGAAGAAACCGAATAA
