>Addgene plasmid #30099 | HL 4180 (=HL 2752 + pHL 1358) | depositor partial sequence | sequence record 36876 | sodB
CATACGCACAATAAGGCTATTGTACGTATGCAAATTAATAATAAAGGAGAGTAGCAATGTCATTCGAATT
ACCTGCACTACCATATGCTAAAGATGCTCTGGCACCGCACATTTCTGCGGAAACCATCGAGTATCACTAC
GGCAAGCACCATCAGACTTATGTCACTAACCTGAACAACCTGATTAAAGGTACCGCG
