>Addgene plasmid #30099 | HL 4180 (=HL 2752 + pHL 1358) | addgene partial sequence | sequence record 37412 | pBR322ori-F 5'-GGGAAACGCCTGGTATCTTT-3'
GAGCGTCGATTTTTGTGATGCTCGTCAGGGGGGCGGAGCCTATGGAAAAACGCCAGCAACGCGGCCTTTT
TACGGTTCCTGGCCTTTTGCTGGCCTTTTGCTCACATGTTCTTTCCTGCGTTATCCCCTGATTCTGTGGA
TAACCGTATTACCGCCTTTGAGTGAGCTGATACCGCTCGCCGCAGCCGAACGCCCTAGGTCTAGGGCGGC
GGATTTGTCCTACTCAGGAGAGCGTTCACCGACAAACAACAGATAAAACGAAAGGCCCAGTCTTTCGACT
GAGCCTTTCGTTTTATTTGATGCCTCTAGCACGCGTACCATGGGCCCTTATTCGGTTTCTTCGCTGTCCT
GTTGCGCGGAAGTATTCTGCGCGCTGCTACCATGATGGTAGTTACTGCTGGTACCGCCACCGGCGTTGTT
ACTGTGATGAGAAACCGGGCGAGACGGGACAACAGTAGAAATCGCGTGCTTGTAAACCATCTGGCTGACC
GTGTTTTTCAACAGGATCACGAACTGATCAAAAGACTCGATTTGCCCTTGCAGCTTAATACCATTCACCA
AATAAATAGAAACTGGAACACGTTCCCGACGCAGTGCGTTCAGGAACGGATCTTGTAAAGATTGCCCCTT
AGCCATTTTTTTTCCTCCTTACCCGGGAGTATCTTGTTATCCGCTCACAATGTCAATGTTATCCGCTCAC
ATTTATGGATCCTGAGCGGATACATATTTGAATGTATTTAGAAAAATAAACAAAAGAGTTTGTAGAAACG
CAAAAAAGGCCATCCGTCAGGAT
