[The description below was written by a language model from this plasmid's Addgene catalogue record.]
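Description:
HL 4180 is the designation for the E. coli strain HL 2752 carrying the plasmid pHL 1358, a bacterial expression and synthetic-biology construct built on a backbone modified from the modular pZ vector system. The backbone of roughly 2 kb combines a ColE-type origin of replication, giving high copy number, with an ampicillin resistance marker for selection. The record notes that the plasmid may depend on a specific host strain, and HL 2752 is listed as its growth strain; the genotype of that strain is not given.

The insert of about 2.1 kb, cloned between AatII and ApaI sites that both remain intact, contains two independent expression cassettes made from E. coli sequences. In the first, the PLlacO-1 promoter, a synthetic phage lambda PL derivative carrying lac operators and therefore repressed by LacI, drives hfq, which encodes the RNA chaperone that mediates pairing of many small regulatory RNAs with their mRNA targets. In the second, a PLtetO-1 variant designated m9, a TetR-regulated counterpart whose exact modification is not described in the record, drives a sodB::gfp fusion in which GFP is joined at the C-terminal end of the sodB sequence. sodB mRNA is a well-known target of Hfq-dependent small RNA regulation, so the fusion serves as a fluorescent reporter of target expression.

Together these parts allow Hfq levels to be adjusted separately from transcription of the reporter target. This fits the associated study of how competition for limiting Hfq disrupts small RNA signalling. No feature table was supplied, so terminators, ribosome binding sites and the extent of the sodB fragment cannot be stated.
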