Addgene plasmid #30099: HL 4180 (=HL 2752 + pHL 1358)
Depositing lab: Han Lim. Depositing organization: University of California, Berkeley. Publication: Disruption of small RNA signaling caused by competition for Hfq. Hussein R, Lim HN. Proc Natl Acad Sci U S A. 2011 Jan 18;108(3):1110-5. doi: 10.1073/pnas.1010082108. Epub 2010 Dec 28. PubMed 21189298.
Backbone
  Vector backbone: ColE (from pZ system) + AmpR
  Backbone manufacturer: Lim Lab (modified from Rolf Lutz and Hermann Bujard, 1997)
  Backbone size w/o insert (bp): 2000
  Vector type: Bacterial Expression, Synthetic Biology
Growth in bacteria
  Bacterial resistance: Ampicillin, 100 μg/mL
  Growth temperature: 37°C
  Growth strain: HL2752
  Copy number: High Copy
Gene/Insert
  Gene/Insert name: pLlacO-1:hfq, pLtetO-1m9:sodB::gfp
  Species: E. coli
  Insert size (bp): 2100
  Tag / fusion protein: GFP (C terminal on backbone)
  Cloning method: Restriction Enzyme; 5′ cloning site AatII (not destroyed); 3′ cloning site ApaI (not destroyed)
  Sequencing primers: 5′ ctcatgagcggatacat atttgaa; 3′ agctgatacc gctcgccgca gccgaacg
Terms and licenses: Academic/Nonprofit Terms; Industry Terms: Not Available to Industry
Depositor comments: Please note that this plasmid may require a unique bacterial strain, so make sure to confirm that you can also obtain the appropriate growth strain. Please contact us or contact our distributors if you have any questions.
How to cite: HL 4180 (=HL 2752 + pHL 1358) was a gift from Han Lim (Addgene plasmid # 30099 ; http://n2t.net/addgene:30099 ; RRID:Addgene_30099)
